LOCUS       Exported 3434 bp ds-DNA circular SYN 13-MAY-2021
DEFINITION  Knock Down MQWSH3- Collybistin isoforms.
ACCESSION   .
VERSION     .
KEYWORDS    CBSH3- shRNA1
SOURCE      synthetic DNA construct
  ORGANISM  synthetic DNA construct
REFERENCE   1 (bases 1 to 3434)
  TITLE     de Blas SH3- isoforms of collybistin
REFERENCE   2 (bases 1 to 3434)
  AUTHORS   .
  TITLE     Direct Submission
  JOURNAL   Exported May 13, 2021 from SnapGene Server 1.1.58
            http://www.snapgene.com
FEATURES             Location/Qualifiers
     source          1..3434
                     /organism="synthetic DNA construct"
                     /mol_type="other DNA"
     primer_bind     complement(29..46)
                     /label=L4440
                     /note="L4440 vector, forward primer"
     rep_origin      complement(200..788)
                     /direction=LEFT
                     /label=ori
                     /note="high-copy-number ColE1/pMB1/pBR322/pUC origin of
                     replication"
     primer_bind     complement(280..299)
                     /label=pBR322ori-F
                     /note="pBR322 origin, forward primer"
     CDS             complement(959..1819)
                     /codon_start=1
                     /gene="bla"
                     /product="beta-lactamase"
                     /label=AmpR
                     /note="confers resistance to ampicillin, carbenicillin, and
                     related antibiotics"
                     /translation="MSIQHFRVALIPFFAAFCLPVFAHPETLVKVKDAEDQLGARVGYI
                     ELDLNSGKILESFRPEERFPMMSTFKVLLCGAVLSRIDAGQEQLGRRIHYSQNDLVEYS
                     PVTEKHLTDGMTVRELCSAAITMSDNTAANLLLTTIGGPKELTAFLHNMGDHVTRLDRW
                     EPELNEAIPNDERDTTMPVAMATTLRKLLTGELLTLASRQQLIDWMEADKVAGPLLRSA
                     LPAGWFIADKSGAGERGSRGIIAALGPDGKPSRIVVIYTTGSQATMDERNRQIAEIGAS
                     LIKHW"
     primer_bind     1582..1601
                     /label=Amp-R
                     /note="Ampicillin resistance gene, reverse primer"
     promoter        complement(1820..1924)
                     /gene="bla"
                     /label=AmpR promoter
     rep_origin      complement(1950..2405)
                     /direction=LEFT
                     /label=f1 ori
                     /note="f1 bacteriophage origin of replication; arrow
                     indicates direction of (+) strand synthesis"
     primer_bind     complement(2087..2108)
                     /label=F1ori-F
                     /note="F1 origin, forward primer"
     primer_bind     2299..2318
                     /label=F1ori-R
                     /note="F1 origin, reverse primer"
     promoter        2576..2888
                     /label=U6 promoter
                     /note="RNA polymerase III promoter for mouse U6 snRNA (Das
                     et al., 1988)"
     primer_bind     2807..2827
                     /label=mU6-F
                     /note="Mouse U6 promoter, forward primer"
     polyA_signal    2961..3095
                     /label=SV40 poly(A) signal
                     /note="SV40 polyadenylation signal"
     primer_bind     complement(2985..3004)
                     /label=EBV-rev
                     /note="SV40 polyA terminator, reverse primer"
     primer_bind     3039..3058
                     /label=SV40pA-R
                     /note="SV40 polyA, reverse primer"
     primer_bind     complement(3193..3213)
                     /label=T3
                     /note="T3 promoter, forward primer"
     promoter        complement(3193..3211)
                     /label=T3 promoter
                     /note="promoter for bacteriophage T3 RNA polymerase"
     primer_bind     complement(3232..3248)
                     /label=M13 rev
                     /note="common sequencing primer, one of multiple similar
                     variants"
     primer_bind     complement(3232..3248)
                     /label=M13 Reverse
                     /note="In lacZ gene. Also called M13-rev"
     primer_bind     complement(3245..3267)
                     /label=M13/pUC Reverse
                     /note="In lacZ gene"
     protein_bind    3256..3272
                     /label=lac operator
                     /bound_moiety="lac repressor encoded by lacI"
                     /note="The lac repressor binds to the lac operator to
                     inhibit transcription in E. coli. This inhibition can be
                     relieved by adding lactose or
                     isopropyl-beta-D-thiogalactopyranoside (IPTG)."
     promoter        complement(3280..3310)
                     /label=lac promoter
                     /note="promoter for the E. coli lac operon"
     protein_bind    3325..3346
                     /label=CAP binding site
                     /bound_moiety="E. coli catabolite activator protein"
                     /note="CAP binding activates transcription in the presence
                     of cAMP."
ORIGIN
        1 gtttgcgtat tgggcgctct tccgcttcct cgctcactga ctcgctgcgc tcggtcgttc
       61 ggctgcggcg agcggtatca gctcactcaa aggcggtaat acggttatcc acagaatcag
      121 gggataacgc aggaaagaac atgtgagcaa aaggccagca aaaggccagg aaccgtaaaa
      181 aggccgcgtt gctggcgttt ttccataggc tccgcccccc tgacgagcat cacaaaaatc
      241 gacgctcaag tcagaggtgg cgaaacccga caggactata aagataccag gcgtttcccc
      301 ctggaagctc cctcgtgcgc tctcctgttc cgaccctgcc gcttaccgga tacctgtccg
      361 cctttctccc ttcgggaagc gtggcgcttt ctcatagctc acgctgtagg tatctcagtt
      421 cggtgtaggt cgttcgctcc aagctgggct gtgtgcacga accccccgtt cagcccgacc
      481 gctgcgcctt atccggtaac tatcgtcttg agtccaaccc ggtaagacac gacttatcgc
      541 cactggcagc agccactggt aacaggatta gcagagcgag gtatgtaggc ggtgctacag
      601 agttcttgaa gtggtggcct aactacggct acactagaag aacagtattt ggtatctgcg
      661 ctctgctgaa gccagttacc ttcggaaaaa gagttggtag ctcttgatcc ggcaaacaaa
      721 ccaccgctgg tagcggtggt ttttttgttt gcaagcagca gattacgcgc agaaaaaaag
      781 gatctcaaga agatcctttg atcttttcta cggggtctga cgctcagtgg aacgaaaact
      841 cacgttaagg gattttggtc atgagattat caaaaaggat cttcacctag atccttttaa
      901 attaaaaatg aagttttaaa tcaatctaaa gtatatatga gtaaacttgg tctgacagtt
      961 accaatgctt aatcagtgag gcacctatct cagcgatctg tctatttcgt tcatccatag
     1021 ttgcctgact ccccgtcgtg tagataacta cgatacggga gggcttacca tctggcccca
     1081 gtgctgcaat gataccgcga gacccacgct caccggctcc agatttatca gcaataaacc
     1141 agccagccgg aagggccgag cgcagaagtg gtcctgcaac tttatccgcc tccatccagt
     1201 ctattaattg ttgccgggaa gctagagtaa gtagttcgcc agttaatagt ttgcgcaacg
     1261 ttgttgccat tgctacaggc atcgtggtgt cacgctcgtc gtttggtatg gcttcattca
     1321 gctccggttc ccaacgatca aggcgagtta catgatcccc catgttgtgc aaaaaagcgg
     1381 ttagctcctt cggtcctccg atcgttgtca gaagtaagtt ggccgcagtg ttatcactca
     1441 tggttatggc agcactgcat aattctctta ctgtcatgcc atccgtaaga tgcttttctg
     1501 tgactggtga gtactcaacc aagtcattct gagaatagtg tatgcggcga ccgagttgct
     1561 cttgcccggc gtcaatacgg gataataccg cgccacatag cagaacttta aaagtgctca
     1621 tcattggaaa acgttcttcg gggcgaaaac tctcaaggat cttaccgctg ttgagatcca
     1681 gttcgatgta acccactcgt gcacccaact gatcttcagc atcttttact ttcaccagcg
     1741 tttctgggtg agcaaaaaca ggaaggcaaa atgccgcaaa aaagggaata agggcgacac
     1801 ggaaatgttg aatactcata ctcttccttt ttcaatatta ttgaagcatt tatcagggtt
     1861 attgtctcat gagcggatac atatttgaat gtatttagaa aaataaacaa ataggggttc
     1921 cgcgcacatt tccccgaaaa gtgccaccta aattgtaagc gttaatattt tgttaaaatt
     1981 cgcgttaaat ttttgttaaa tcagctcatt ttttaaccaa taggccgaaa tcggcaaaat
     2041 cccttataaa tcaaaagaat agaccgagat agggttgagt gttgttccag tttggaacaa
     2101 gagtccacta ttaaagaacg tggactccaa cgtcaaaggn nnnnnnnnnn nnnnnnnnnn
     2161 nnnnnnnnnn nnnnnnnnnn nnnnnnnntn nnnnnnnnnn nnnnnnnnnn nnnnnnnnnn
     2221 nnnnnnnnnn nnnnnnnnnn nnnnnnnnnn nnnnnnnnnn nnnnnnnnnn nnnnnnnnnn
     2281 gnnnnnnnnn nnnnnnnnnn nnnnnnnnnn nnnnnnnnnn nnnnnnnnnn nnnnnnnnnn
     2341 nnnnnnnnnn nnnnnnnnnn nnnnnnnnnn nnnnnnnnnn nnnnnnnnnn nnnnnnnnnn
     2401 nnnnncccat tcgccattca ggctgcgcaa ctgttgggaa gggcgatcgg tgcgggcctc
     2461 ttcgctatta cgccagtcga cagcctgcag gaatggccgg ccatcttaat taagaaattt
     2521 aaatatgttt aaacataggg cccaatggcg cgccaaggcc atctaggcca agcttatccg
     2581 acgccgccat ctctaggccc gcgccggccc cctcgcacag acttgtggga gaagctcggc
     2641 tactcccctg ccccggttaa tttgcatata atatttccta gtaactatag aggcttaatg
     2701 tgcgataaaa gacagataat ctgttctttt taatactagc tacattttac atgataggct
     2761 tggatttcta taagagatac aaatactaaa ttattatttt aaaaaacagc acaaaaggaa
     2821 actcacccta actgtaaagt aattgtgtgt tttgagacta taaatatccc ttggagaaaa
     2881 gccttgtttg ggttcaccca gagcattccc gatcacagat cgggaatgct atgggtgaac
     2941 ctttttctag ataatacgta gatccagaca tgataagata cattgatgag tttggacaaa
     3001 ccacaactag aatgcagtga aaaaaatgct ttatttgtga aatttgtgat gctattgctt
     3061 tatttgtaac cattataagc tgcaataaac aagttaacaa caacaattgc attcatttta
     3121 tgtttcaggt tcagggggag gtgtgggagg ttttttaatt cttgcggccg cggcggtacc
     3181 cagcttttgt tccctttagt gagggttaat tgcgcgcttg gcgtaatcat ggtcatagct
     3241 gtttcctgtg tgaaattgtt atccgctcac aattccacac aacatacgag ccgggagcat
     3301 aaagtgtaaa gcctggggtg cctaatgagt gagctaactc acattaattg cgttgcgctc
     3361 actgcccgct ttccagtcgg gaaacctgtc gtgccagctg cattaatgaa tcggccaacg
     3421 cgcggggaga ggcg
//
