[The description below was written by a language model from this plasmid's Addgene catalogue record and the feature table of its GenBank file.]
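Description:
CBSH3- shRNA1 is a small (about 3.4 kb) RNAi plasmid built on the mU6pro backbone. It expresses a short hairpin RNA against collybistin (ARHGEF9), a protein that the associated study links to clustering of gephyrin and GABA-A receptors at GABAergic synapses. The plasmid is propagated in E. coli at high copy from a ColE1/pUC-type origin and selected with ampicillin through the beta-lactamase gene and its own promoter. An f1 phage origin is also present, along with remnants of a phagemid-style cloning region: a T3 promoter, the lac promoter and operator, a CAP binding site and M13 reverse primer sites. No mammalian selection marker, fluorescent reporter or viral packaging element is annotated, so the construct appears suited to delivery by transfection rather than viral transduction.

The functional cassette consists of the mouse U6 snRNA promoter, an RNA polymerase III promoter well suited to producing short, defined transcripts. The hairpin oligonucleotide was cloned downstream of it between BbsI and XbaI sites. The hairpin itself is not annotated in the feature table, but it would lie in the short gap between the U6 promoter and the SV40 polyadenylation signal that follows.

According to the depositor, the shRNA targets a site within the protein-coding region that is specific to MQW-type collybistin isoforms lacking the SH3 domain. These are the predominant SH3-minus isoforms in rat, and the corresponding human isoforms are expected to be targeted as well. The plasmid is intended for isoform-selective knockdown of these collybistin variants. A companion plasmid carrying a mutated control shRNA is available for comparison.
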