Addgene plasmid #160208: CBSH3- shRNA1
Purpose: Knock Down MQWSH3- Collybistin isoforms
Depositing lab: Angel de Blas. Depositing organization: University of Connecticut. Publication: Collybistin SH3-protein isoforms are expressed in the rat brain promoting gephyrin and GABA-A receptor clustering at GABAergic synapses. George S, Bear J Jr, Taylor MJ, Kanamalla K, Fekete CD, Chiou TT, Miralles CP, Papadopoulos T, De Blas AL. J Neurochem. 2021 May;157(4):1032-1051. doi: 10.1111/jnc.15270. Epub 2021 Jan 5. PubMed 33316079.
Backbone
  Vector backbone: mu6pro
  Vector type: RNAi
Growth in bacteria
  Bacterial resistance: Ampicillin, 100 μg/mL
  Growth temperature: 37°C
  Growth strain: DH5alpha
  Copy number: High Copy
Gene/Insert
  Gene/Insert name: ARHGEF9 (alt name: Collybistin)
  gRNA/shRNA sequence: GATCGGGAATGCTCTGGGTGAACC
  Species: H. sapiens (human), R. norvegicus (rat)
  Entrez Gene: Arhgef9
  Promoter: mouse U6 promoter
  Cloning method: Restriction Enzyme; 5′ cloning site BbsI (unknown if destroyed); 3′ cloning site Xba (unknown if destroyed)
Resource information
  A portion of this plasmid was derived from a plasmid made by: Insert was originally cloned in Angel de Blas's lab
Terms and licenses: Academic/Nonprofit Terms; Industry Terms: Not Available to Industry
Depositor comments: CBSH3- shRNA1 specifically targets collybistin MQW-CBSH3 isoforms, which are the main CBSH3- isoforms in rat. Target is located in the protein coding region. Nucleotides 402-425 of AJ302676 [CB2SH3-]. Targets MQW collybistin isoforms without SH3 domain. CBSH3- shRNA1 would also target the human MQW-CBSH3- isoforms. There is also a control mutated shRNA for this isoform (Addgene plasmid #160209).
How to cite: CBSH3- shRNA1 was a gift from Angel de Blas (Addgene plasmid # 160208 ; http://n2t.net/addgene:160208 ; RRID:Addgene_160208)
